Addgene plasmid #73933: pZY102
Purpose: This plasmid was derived from pZY101 by inserting a GUS-intron reporter gene cassette into multiple cloning sites. This plasmid is recommended for use as empty control for service event request.
Depositing lab: Zhanyuan Zhang. Depositing organization: University of Missouri at Columbia. Publication: Refined glufosinate selection in Agrobacterium-mediated transformation of soybean [Glycine max (L.) Merrill]. Zeng P, Vadnais DA, Zhang Z, Polacco JC. Plant Cell Rep. 2004 Feb;22(7):478-82. Epub 2003 Sep 30. 10.1007/s00299-003-0712-8 PubMed 15034747.
Backbone
  Vector backbone: pPZP201
  Backbone size w/o insert (bp): 7132
  Total vector size (bp): 11605
  Modifications to backbone: bar gene cassette was inserted into multiple cloning site adjacent to T-DNA left border.
  Vector type: Plant Expression
  Selectable markers: Basta ; bar
Growth in bacteria
  Bacterial resistance: Spectinomycin, 50 μg/mL
  Growth temperature: 37°C
  Growth strain: DH5alpha
  Growth instructions: For growing Agrobacterium, 28 C is needed and the same antibiotics selection are needed for selecting the vector. SmR gene confers resistance to spectinomycin and streptomycin in bacteria
  Copy number: High Copy
Gene/Insert 1
  Gene/Insert name: bar (alt name: PAT)
  Species: Synthetic
  Insert size (bp): 567
  Promoter: 35S
  Cloning method: Restriction Enzyme; 5′ cloning site Xho I (not destroyed); 3′ cloning site Hind III (not destroyed)
  Sequencing primers: 5′ GAAACCTCCTCGGATTCCAT; 3′ CAGCAGGTGGGTGTAGAGCGT
Gene/Insert 2
  Gene/Insert name: GUS (alt name: beta-glucuronidase)
  Species: Synthetic
  Insert size (bp): 3000
  Mutation: intron is inserted into the GUS coding region
  Promoter: 35S
  Cloning method: Restriction Enzyme; 5′ cloning site Hind III (not destroyed); 3′ cloning site Hind III (not destroyed)
  Sequencing primers: 5′ CGTCCTGTAGAAAACCCAACC; 3′ TCATTGTTTGCCTCCCTGCTG
Terms and licenses: Academic/Nonprofit Terms; Industry Terms: Not Available to Industry
Depositor comments: This vector is suitable for plant transformation and has been used as standard service empty vector control.
How to cite: pZY102 was a gift from Zhanyuan Zhang (Addgene plasmid # 73933 ; http://n2t.net/addgene:73933 ; RRID:Addgene_73933)
