[The description below was written by a language model from this plasmid's Addgene catalogue record and pLannotate feature annotations shown in this document.]
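Description:
pZY102 is a binary T-DNA vector for Agrobacterium-mediated plant transformation, built on the pPZP201 backbone and derived from pZY101 by adding a GUS-intron reporter cassette to the multiple cloning site. The roughly 11.6 kb plasmid carries two replication systems. A ColE1/pBR322-type origin with the bom mobilisation region supports high-copy propagation in E. coli, and the pVS1 oriV with its RepA and StaA genes provides replication and stable maintenance in Agrobacterium. In both hosts, bacterial selection relies on the aadA (SmR) gene, which confers resistance to spectinomycin and streptomycin. The short gentamicin-resistance, integrase, rop, lacI and lacZα fragments in the feature table are non-functional remnants of the backbone's construction.

Between the nopaline-type left and right border repeats lie two plant expression cassettes, both driven by the CaMV 35S promoter. Next to the left border is the bar gene, which encodes phosphinothricin acetyltransferase. It is preceded by a tobacco etch virus-type 5' leader element, and it allows transformed tissue to be selected with glufosinate (Basta) or bialaphos. No terminator is annotated for this cassette. The second cassette expresses E. coli β-glucuronidase, with the coding region interrupted by the modified potato ST-LS1 IV2 intron and followed by a CaMV polyadenylation signal. Because bacteria cannot splice the intron, GUS staining reflects expression in plant cells rather than in residual Agrobacterium.

The associated work concerns glufosinate selection in soybean transformation. The depositor recommends the plasmid as a standard empty-vector control for plant transformation service requests.
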