Features (pLannotate 1.2.2; 31 found; start..end, strand, type, name):
    226..627     +  CDS            Y4CG_SINFN (fragment): Protein inferred from homology: Swiss-Prot protein existence level 3. From Sinorhizobium fredii (strain NBRC 101917 / NGR234).
   1187..1816    +  CDS            pVS1 StaA: stability protein from the Pseudomonas plasmid pVS1 (Heeb et al., 2000)
   2249..3317    +  CDS            pVS1 RepA (fragment): replication protein from the Pseudomonas plasmid pVS1 (Heeb et al., 2000)
   3383..3577    +  rep_origin     pVS1 oriV: origin of replication for the Pseudomonas plasmid pVS1 (Heeb et al., 2000)
   3780..3819    +  CDS            rop (fragment): Rop protein, which maintains plasmids at low copy number; rop
   3921..4061    +  misc_feature   bom: basis of mobility region from pBR322
   4247..4835    -  rep_origin     ori: high-copy-number ColE1/pMB1/pBR322/pUC origin of replication
   5079..5866    -  CDS            SmR (fragment): aminoglycoside adenylyltransferase (Murphy, 1985); aadA; confers resistance to spectinomycin and streptomycin
   5877..5933    -  CDS            GmR (fragment): gentamycin acetyltransferase; aacC1; confers resistance to gentamycin
   6023..6160    +  CDS            int (fragment): INT2_ECOLX - Protein inferred from homology: Swiss-Prot protein existence level 3. Putative integrase believed to be involved in the insertion of antibiotic resistance genes into plasmids and transposons. From Escherichia coli.
   6398..6422    +  misc_feature   LB T-DNA repeat: left border repeat from nopaline C58 T-DNA
   6500..6654    -  CDS            lacZα (fragment): LacZα fragment of β-galactosidase; lacZ fragment
   7221..7769    -  CDS            bar: PAT_STRHY - Experimental evidence at protein level: Swiss-Prot protein existence level 1. Inactivates phosphinothricin (PPT) by transfer of an acetyl group from acetyl CoA. Can also acetylate demethylphosphinothricin but not PTT or glutamate. This enzyme is an effector of phosphinothricin tripeptide (PTT or bialaphos) resistance. From Streptomyces hygroscopicus. Introduced by genetic manipulation and expressed in glufosinate-tolerant maize by Dekalb Genetics.
   7844..7880    -  ncRNA          PK1-TEV CVMV: Accession: RF01102 - 5'-leader pseudoknot of TEV/CVMV
   7921..8265    -  promoter       CaMV 35S promoter: strong constitutive promoter from cauliflower mosaic virus
   7922..7968    -  promoter       minimal CaMV 35S promoter: minimal 35S promoter from cauliflower mosaic virus
   8340..8359    +  misc_feature   MCS (fragment): pUC18/19 multiple cloning site
   8361..8381    -  misc_feature   MCS (fragment): pUC18/19 multiple cloning site
   8382..8541    -  polyA_signal   CaMV poly(A) signal (fragment): cauliflower mosaic virus polyadenylation signal
   8656..10082   -  CDS            GUS (fragment): β-glucuronidase; uidA (or gusA) from E. coli
  10083..10271   -  intron         IV2 intron: modified second intron of the potato ST-LS1 gene (Vancanneyt et al., 1990)
  10269..10656   -  CDS            GUS (fragment): β-glucuronidase; uidA (or gusA) from E. coli
  10669..10692   +  misc_feature   MCS (fragment): pUC18/19 multiple cloning site
  10694..11038   -  promoter       CaMV 35S promoter: strong constitutive promoter from cauliflower mosaic virus
  10695..10741   -  promoter       minimal CaMV 35S promoter: minimal 35S promoter from cauliflower mosaic virus
  11128..11184   -  misc_feature   MCS: pUC18/19 multiple cloning site
  11215..11237   -  protein_bind   lac operator (fragment): The lac repressor binds to the lac operator to inhibit transcription in E. coli. This inhibition can be relieved by adding lactose or isopropyl-β-D-thiogalactopyranoside (IPTG). lac repressor encoded by lacI
  11241..11271   -  promoter       lac promoter: promoter for the E. coli lac operon
  11286..11307   -  protein_bind   CAP binding site: CAP binding activates transcription in the presence of cAMP. E. coli catabolite activator protein
  11320..11408   -  CDS            lacI (fragment): lac repressor; lacI; The lac repressor binds to the lac operator to inhibit transcription in E. coli. This inhibition can be relieved by adding lactose or isopropyl-β-D-thiogalactopyranoside (IPTG).
  11465..11489   +  misc_feature   RB T-DNA repeat: right border repeat from nopaline C58 T-DNA
>Addgene plasmid #73933 | pZY102 | depositor full sequence | sequence record 139930 | pZY102 sequence 11602 bps
AGTACTTTGATCCAACCCCTCCGCTGCTATAGTGCAGTCGGCTTCTGACGTTCAGTGCAGCCGTCTTCTG
AAAACGACATGTCGCACAAGTCCTAAGTTACGCGACAGGCTGCCGCCCTGCCCTTTTCCTGGCGTTTTCT
TGTCGCGTGTTTTAGTCGCATAAAGTAGAATACTTGCGACTAGAACCGGAGACATTACGCCATGAACAAG
AGCGCCGCCGCTGGCCTGCTGGGCTATGCCCGCGTCAGCACCGACGACCAGGACTTGACCAACCAACGGG
CCGAACTGCACGCGGCCGGCTGCACCAAGCTGTTTTCCGAGAAGATCACCGGCACCAGGCGCGACCGCCC
GGAGCTGGCCAGGATGCTTGACCACCTACGCCCTGGCGACGTTGTGACAGTGACCAGGCTAGACCGCCTG
GCCCGCAGCACCCGCGACCTACTGGACATTGCCGAGCGCATCCAGGAGGCCGGCGCGGGCCTGCGTAGCC
TGGCAGAGCCGTGGGCCGACACCACCACGCCGGCCGGCCGCATGGTGTTGACCGTGTTCGCCGGCATTGC
CGAGTTCGAGCGTTCCCTAATCATCGACCGCACCCGGAGCGGGCGCGAGGCCGCCAAGGCCCGAGGCGTG
AAGTTTGGCCCCCGCCCTACCCTCACCCCGGCACAGATCGCGCACGCCCGCGAGCTGATCGACCAGGAAG
GCCGCACCGTGAAAGAGGCGGCTGCACTGCTTGGCGTGCATCGCTCGACCCTGTACCGCGCACTTGAGCG
CAGCGAGGAAGTGACGCCCACCGAGGCCAGGCGGCGCGGTGCCTTCCGTGAGGACGCATTGACCGAGGCC
GACGCCCTGGCGGCCGCCGAGAATGAACGCCAAGAGGAACAAGCATGAAACCGCACCAGGACGGCCAGGA
CGAACCGTTTTTCATTACCGAAGAGATCGAGGCGGAGATGATCGCGGCCGGGTACGTGTTCGAGCCGCCC
GCGCACGTCTCAACCGTGCGGCTGCATGAAATCCTGGCCGGTTTGTCTGATGCCAAGCTGGCGGCCTGGC
CGGCCAGCTTGGCCGCTGAAGAAACCGAGCGCCGCCGTCTAAAAAGGTGATGTGTATTTGAGTAAAACAG
CTTGCGTCATGCGGTCGCTGCGTATATGATGCGATGAGTAAATAAACAAATACGCAAGGGGAACGCATGA
AGGTTATCGCTGTACTTAACCAGAAAGGCGGGTCAGGCAAGACGACCATCGCAACCCATCTAGCCCGCGC
CCTGCAACTCGCCGGGGCCGATGTTCTGTTAGTCGATTCCGATCCCCAGGGCAGTGCCCGCGATTGGGCG
GCCGTGCGGGAAGATCAACCGCTAACCGTTGTCGGCATCGACCGCCCGACGATTGACCGCGACGTGAAGG
CCATCGGCCGGCGCGACTTCGTAGTGATCGACGGAGCGCCCCAGGCGGCGGACTTGGCTGTGTCCGCGAT
CAAGGCAGCCGACTTCGTGCTGATTCCGGTGCAGCCAAGCCCTTACGACATATGGGCCACCGCCGACCTG
GTGGAGCTGGTTAAGCAGCGCATTGAGGTCACGGATGGAAGGCTACAAGCGGCCTTTGTCGTGTCGCGGG
CGATCAAAGGCACGCGCATCGGCGGTGAGGTTGCCGAGGCGCTGGCCGGGTACGAGCTGCCCATTCTTGA
GTCCCGTATCACGCAGCGCGTGAGCTACCCAGGCACTGCCGCCGCCGGCACAACCGTTCTTGAATCAGAA
CCCGAGGGCGACGCTGCCCGCGAGGTCCAGGCGCTGGCCGCTGAAATTAAATCAAAACTCATTTGAGTTA
ATGAGGTAAAGAGAAAATGAGCAAAAGCACAAACACGCTAAGTGCCGGCCGTCCGAGCGCACGCAGCAGC
AAGGCTGCAACGTTGGCCAGCCTGGCAGACACGCCAGCCATGAAGCGGGTCAACTTTCAGTTGCCGGCGG
AGGATCACACCAAGCTGAAGATGTACGCGGTACGCCAAGGCAAGACCATTACCGAGCTGCTATCTGAATA
CATCGCGCAGCTACCAGAGTAAATGAGCAAATGAATAAATGAGTAGATGAATTTTAGCGGCTAAAGGAGG
CGGCATGGAAAATCAAGAACAACCAGGCACCGACGCCGTGGAATGCCCCATGTGTGGAGGAACGGGCGGT
TGGCCAGGCGTAAGCGGCTGGGTTGTCTGCCGGCCCTGCAATGGCACTGGAACCCCCAAGCCCGAGGAAT
CGGCGTGACGGTCGCAAACCATCCGGCCCGGTACAAATCGGCGCGGCGCTGGGTGATGACCTGGTGGAGA
AGTTGAAGGCCGCGCAGGCCGCCCAGCGGCAACGCATCGAGGCAGAAGCACGCCCCGGTGAATCGTGGCA
AGCGGCCGCTGATCGAATCCGCAAAGAATCCCGGCAACCGCCGGCAGCCGGTGCGCCGTCGATTAGGAAG
CCGCCCAAGGGCGACGAGCAACCAGATTTTTTCGTTCCGATGCTCTATGACGTGGGCACCCGCGATAGTC
GCAGCATCATGGACGTGGCCGTTTTCCGTCTGTCGAAGCGTGACCGACGAGCTGGCGAGGTGATCCGCTA
CGAGCTTCCAGACGGGCACGTAGAGGTTTCCGCAGGGCCGGCCGGCATGGCCAGTGTGTGGGATTACGAC
CTGGTACTGATGGCGGTTTCCCATCTAACCGAATCCATGAACCGATACCGGGAAGGGAAGGGAGACAAGC
CCGGCCGCGTGTTCCGTCCACACGTTGCGGACGTACTCAAGTTCTGCCGGCGAGCCGATGGCGGAAAGCA
GAAAGACGACCTGGTAGAAACCTGCATTCGGTTAAACACCACGCACGTTGCCATGCAGCGTACGAAGAAG
GCCAAGAACGGCCGCCTGGTGACGGTATCCGAGGGTGAAGCCTTGATTAGCCGCTACAAGATCGTAAAGA
GCGAAACCGGGCGGCCGGAGTACATCGAGATCGAGCTAGCTGATTGGATGTACCGCGAGATCACAGAAGG
CAAGAACCCGGACGTGCTGACGGTTCACCCCGATTACTTTTTGATCGATCCCGGCATCGGCCGTTTTCTC
TACCGCCTGGCACGCCGCGCCGCAGGCAAGGCAGAAGCCAGATGGTTGTTCAAGACGATCTACGAACGCA
GTGGCAGCGCCGGAGAGTTCAAGAAGTTCTGTTTCACCGTGCGCAAGCTGATCGGGTCAAATGACCTGCC
GGAGTACGATTTGAAGGAGGAGGCGGGGCAGGCTGGCCCGATCCTAGTCATGCGCTACCGCAACCTGATC
GAGGGCGAAGCATCCGCCGGTTCCTAATGTACGGAGCAGATGCTAGGGCAAATTGCCCTAGCAGGGGAAA
AAGGTCGAAAAGGTCTCTTTCCTGTGGATAGCACGTACATTGGGAACCCAAAGCCGTACATTGGGAACCG
GAACCCGTACATTGGGAACCCAAAGCCGTACATTGGGAACCGGTCACACATGTAAGTGACTGATATAAAA
GAGAAAAAAGGCGATTTTTCCGCCTAAAACTCTTTAAAACTTATTAAAACTCTTAAAACCCGCCTGGCCT
GTGCATAACTGTCTGGCCAGCGCACAGCCGAAGAGCTGCAAAAAGCGCCTACCCTTCGGTCGCTGCGCTC
CCTACGCCCCGCCGCTTCGCGTCGGCCTATCGCGGCCGCTGGCCGCTCAAAAATGGCTGGCCTACGGCCA
GGCAATCTACCAGGGCGCGGACAAGCCGCGCCGTCGCCACTCGACCGCCGGCGCCCACATCAAGGCACCC
TGCCTCGCGCGTTTCGGTGATGACGGTGAAAACCTCTGACACATGCAGCTCCCGGAGACGGTCACAGCTT
GTCTGTAAGCGGATGCCGGGAGCAGACAAGCCCGTCAGGGCGCGTCAGCGGGTGTTGGCGGGTGTCGGGG
CGCAGCCATGACCCAGTCACGTAGCGATAGCGGAGTGTATACTGGCTTAACTATGCGGCATCAGAGCAGA
TTGTACTGAGAGTGCACCATATGCGGTGTGAAATACCGCACAGATGCGTAAGGAGAAAATACCGCATCAG
GCGCTCTTCCGCTTCCTCGCTCACTGACTCGCTGCGCTCGGTCGTTCGGCTGCGGCGAGCGGTATCAGCT
CACTCAAAGGCGGTAATACGGTTATCCACAGAATCAGGGGATAACGCAGGAAAGAACATGTGAGCAAAAG
GCCAGCAAAAGGCCAGGAACCGTAAAAAGGCCGCGTTGCTGGCGTTTTTCCATAGGCTCCGCCCCCCTGA
CGAGCATCACAAAAATCGACGCTCAAGTCAGAGGTGGCGAAACCCGACAGGACTATAAAGATACCAGGCG
TTTCCCCCTGGAAGCTCCCTCGTGCGCTCTCCTGTTCCGACCCTGCCGCTTACCGGATACCTGTCCGCCT
TTCTCCCTTCGGGAAGCGTGGCGCTTTCTCATAGCTCACGCTGTAGGTATCTCAGTTCGGTGTAGGTCGT
TCGCTCCAAGCTGGGCTGTGTGCACGAACCCCCCGTTCAGCCCGACCGCTGCGCCTTATCCGGTAACTAT
CGTCTTGAGTCCAACCCGGTAAGACACGACTTATCGCCACTGGCAGCAGCCACTGGTAACAGGATTAGCA
GAGCGAGGTATGTAGGCGGTGCTACAGAGTTCTTGAAGTGGTGGCCTAACTACGGCTACACTAGAAGGAC
AGTATTTGGTATCTGCGCTCTGCTGAAGCCAGTTACCTTCGGAAAAAGAGTTGGTAGCTCTTGATCCGGC
AAACAAACCACCGCTGGTAGCGGTGGTTTTTTTGTTTGCAAGCAGCAGATTACGCGCAGAAAAAAAGGAT
CTCAAGAAGATCCTTTGATCTTTTCTACGGGGTCTGACGCTCAGTGGAACGAAAACTCACGTTAAGGGAT
TTTGGTCATGCATGATATATCTCCCAATTTGTGTAGGGCTTATTATGCACGCTTAAAAATAATAAAAGCA
GACTTGACCTGATAGTTTGGCTGTGAGCAATTATGTGCTTAGTGCATCTAATCGCTTGAGTTAACGCCGG
CGAAGCGGCGTCGGCTTGAACGAATTTCTAGCTAGACATTATTTGCCGACTACCTTGGTGATCTCGCCTT
TCACGTAGTGGACAAATTCTTCCAACTGATCTGCGCGCGAGGCCAAGCGATCTTCTTCTTGTCCAAGATA
AGCCTGTCTAGCTTCAAGTATGACGGGCTGATACTGGGCCGGCAGGCGCTCCATTGCCCAGTCGGCAGCG
ACATCCTTCGGCGCGATTTTGCCGGTTACTGCGCTGTACCAAATGCGGGACAACGTAAGCACTACATTTC
GCTCATCGCCAGCCCAGTCGGGCGGCGAGTTCCATAGCGTTAAGGTTTCATTTAGCGCCTCAAATAGATC
CTGTTCAGGAACCGGATCAAAGAGTTCCTCCGCCGCTGGACCTACCAAGGCAACGCTATGTTCTCTTGCT
TTTGTCAGCAAGATAGCCAGATCAATGTCGATCGTGGCTGGCTCGAAGATACCTGCAAGAATGTCATTGC
GCTGCCATTCTCCAAATTGCAGTTCGCGCTTAGCTGGATAACGCCACGGAATGATGTCGTCGTGCACAAC
AATGGTGACTTCTACAGCGCGGAGAATCTCGCTCTCTCCAGGGGAAGCCGAAGTTTCCAAAAGGTCGTTG
ATCAAAGCTCGCCGCGTTGTTTCATCAAGCCTTACGGTCACCGTAACCAGCAAATCAATATCACTGTGTG
GCTTCAGGCCGCCATCCACTGCGGAGCCGTACAAATGTACGGCCAGCAACGTCGGTTCGAGATGGCGCTC
GATGACGCCAACTACCTCTGATAGTTGAGTCGATACTTCGGCGATCACCGCTTCCCCCATGATGTTTAAC
TTTGTTTTAGGGCGACTGCCCTGCTGCGTAACATCGTTGCTGCTCCATAACATCAAACATCGACCCACGG
CGTAACGCGCTTGCTGCTTGGATGCCCGAGGCATAGACTGTACCCCAAAAAAACATGTCATAACAAGAAG
CCATGAAAACCGCCACTGCGCCGTTACCACCGCTGCGTTCGGTCAAGGTTCTGGACCAGTTGCGTGACGG
CAGTTACGCTACTTGCATTACAGCTTACGAACCGAACGAGGCTTATGTCCACTGGGTTCGTGCCCGAATT
GATCACAGGCAGCAACGCTCTGTCATCGTTACAATCAACATGCTACCCTCCGCGAGATCATCCGTGTTTC
AAACCCGGCAGCTTAGTTGCCGTTCTTCCGAATAGCATCGGTAACATGAGCAAAGTCTGCCGCCTTACAA
CGGCTCTCCCGCTGACGCCGTCCCGGACTGATGGGCTGCCTGTATCGAGTGGTGATTTTGTGCCGAGCTG
CCGGTCGGGGAGCTGTTGGCTGGCTGGTGGCAGGATATATTGTGGTGTAAACAAATTGACGCTTAGACAA
CTTAATAACACATTGCGGACGTTTTTAATGTACTGAATTAACGCCGAATTGCTCTAGCATTCGCCATTCA
GGCTGCGCAACTGTTGGGAAGGGCGATCGGTGCGGGCCTCTTCGCTATTACGCCAGCTGGCGAAAGGGGG
ATGTGCTGCAAGGCGATTAAGTTGGGTAACGCCAGGGTTTTCCCAGTCACGACGTTGTAAAACGACGGCC
AGTGCCAAGCTAATTCTTCAAGACGTGCTCAAATCACTATTTCCACACCCCTATATTTCTATTGCACTCC
CTTTTAACTGTTTTTTATTACAAAAATGCCCTGGAAAATGCACTCCCTTTTTGTGTTTGTTTTTTTGTGA
AACGATGTTGTCAGGTAATTTATTTGTCAGTCTACTATGGTGGCCCATTATATTAATAGCAACTGTCGGT
CCAATAGACGACGTCGATTTTCTGCATTTGTTTAACCACGTGGATTTTATGACATTTTATATTAGTTAAT
TTGTAAAACCTACCCAATTAAAGACCTCATATGTTCTAAAGACTAATACTTAATGATAACAATTTTCTTT
TAGTGAAGAAAGGGATAATTAGTAAATATGGAACAAGGGCAGAAGATTTATTAAAGCCGCGTAAGAGACA
ACAAGTAGGTACGTGGAGTGTCTTAGGTGACTTACCCACATAACATAAAGTGACATTAACAAACATAGCT
AATGCTCCTATTTGAATAGTGCATATCAGCATACCTTATTACATATAGATAGGAGCAAACTCTAGCTAGA
TTGTTGAGCAGATCTCGGTGACGGGCAGGACCGGACGGGGCGGTACCGGCAGGCTGAAGTCCAGCTGCCA
GAAACCCACGTCATGCCAGTTCCCGTGCTTGAAGCCGGCCGCCCGCAGCATGCCGCGGGGGGCATATCCG
AGCGCCTCGTGCATGCGCACGCTCGGGTCGTTGGGCAGCCCGATGACAGCGACCACGCTCTTGAAGCCCT
GTGCCTCCAGGGACTTCAGCAGGTGGGTGTAGAGCGTGGAGCCCAGTCCCGTCCGCTGGTGGCGGGGGGA
GACGTACACGGTCGACTCGGCCGTCCAGTCGTAGGCGTTGCGTGCCTTCCAGGGGCCCGCGTAGGCGATG
CCGGCGACCTCGCCGTCCACCTCGGCGACGAGCCAGGGATAGCGCTCCCGCAGACGGACGAGGTCGTCCG
TCCACTCCTGCGGTTCCTGCGGCTCGGTACGGAAGTTGACCGTGCTTGTCTCGATGTAGTGGTTGACGAT
GGTGCAGACCGCCGGCATGTCCGCCTCGGTGGCACGGCGGATGTCGGCCGGGCGTCGTTCTGGGCTCATG
GTAGATCCCCCGTTCGTAAATGGTGAAAATTTTCAGAAAATTGCTTTTGCTTTAAAAGAAATGATTTAAA
TTGCTGCAATAGAAGTAGAATGCTTGATTGCTTGAGATTCGTTTGTTTTGTATATGTTGTGTTGAGAATT
AATTCTCGAGGTCCTCTCCAAATGAAATGAACTTCCTTATATAGAGGAAGGGTCTTGCGAAGGATAGTGG
GATTGTGCGTCATCCCTTACGTCAGTGGAGATATCACATCAATCCACTTGCTTTGAAGACGTGGTTGGAA
CGTCTTCTTTTTCCACGATGCTCCTCGTGGGTGGGGGTCCATCTTTGGGACCACTGTCGGCAGAGGCATC
TTCAACGATGGCCTTTCCTTTATCGCAATGATGGCATTTGTAGGAGCCACCTTCCTTTTCCACTATCTTC
ACAATAAAGTGACAGATAGCTGGGCAATGGAATCCGAGGAGGTTTCCGGATATTACCCTTTGTTGAAAAG
TCTCAATTGCCCTTTGGTCTTCTGAGACTGTATCTTTGATATTTTTGGAGTAGACAAGCGTGTCGTGCTC
CACCATGTTGACCTGCAGGCATGCAAGCTCAAGCTTGCATGCCTGCAGGTCACTGGATTTTGGTTTTAGG
AATTAGAAATTTTATTGATAGAAGTATTTTACAAATACAAATACATACTAAGGGTTTCTTATATGCTCAA
CACATGAGCGAAACCCTATAAGAACCCTAATTCCCTTATCTGGGAACTACTCACACATTATTCTGGAGAA
AAATAGAGAGAGATAGATTTGTAGAGAGAGACTGGTGATTTTTGCGCCGGGTACCGAGCTCGGTAGCAAT
TCCCGAGGCTGTAGCCGACGATGGTGCGCCAGGAGAGTTGTTGATTCATTGTTTGCCTCCCTGCTGCGGT
TTTTCACCGAAGTTCATGCCAGTCCAGCGTTTTTGCAGCAGAAAAGCCGCCGACTTCGGTTTGCGGTCGC
GAGTGAAGATCCCTTTCTTGTTACCGCCAACGCGCAATATGCCTTGCGAGGTCGCAAAATCGGCGAAATT
CCATACCTGTTCACCGACGACGGCGCTGACGCGATCAAAGACGCGGTGATACATATCCAGCCATGCACAC
TGATACTCTTCACTCCACATGTCGGTGTACATTGAGTGCAGCCCGGCTAACGTATCCACGCCGTATTCGG
TGATGATAATCGGCTGATGCAGTTTCTCCTGCCAGGCCAGAAGTTCTTTTTCCAGTACCTTCTCTGCCGT
TTCCAAATCGCCGCTTTGGACATACCATCCGTAATAACGGTTCANGCACAGCACATCAAAGAGATCGCTG
ATGGTATCGGTGTGAGCGTCGCANAACATTACATTGACGCANGTGATCGGACGCGTCGGGTCGAGTTTAC
GCGTTGCTTCCGCCAGTGGCGCGAAATATTCCCGTGCACCTTGCGGACGGGTATCCGGTTCGTTGGCAAT
ACTCCACATCACCACGCTTGGGTGGTTTTTGTCACGCGCTATCAGCTCTTTAATCGCCTGTAAGTGCGCT
TGCTGAGTTTCCCCGTTGACTGCCTCTTCGCTGTACAGTTCTTTCGGCTTGTTGCCCGCTTCGAAACCAA
TGCCTAAAGAGAGGTTAAAGCCGACAGCAGCAGTTTCATCANTCACCACGATGCCATGTTCATCTGCCCA
GTCGAGCATCTCTTCAGCGTAAGGGTAATGCGAGGTACGGTAGGAGTTGGCCCCAATCCAGTCCATTAAT
GCGTGGTCGTGCACCATCAGCACGTTATCGAATCCTTTGCCACGCAAGTCCGCATCTTCATGACGACCAA
AGCCAGTAAAGTAGAACGGTTTGTGGTTAATCAGGAACTGTTCGCCCTTCACTGCCACTGACCGGATGCC
GACGCGAAGCGGGTAGATATCACACTCTGTCTGGCTTTTGGCTGTGACGCACAGTTCATAGAGATAACCT
TCACCCGGTTGCCAGAGGTGCGGATTCACCACTTGCAAAGTCCCGCTAGTGCCTTGTCCAGTTGCAACCA
CCTGTTGATCCGCATCACGCAGTTCAACGCTGACATCACCATTGGCCACCACCTGCCAGTCAACAGACGC
GTGGTTACAGTCTTGCGCGACATGCGTCACCACGGTGATATCGTCCACCCAGGTGTTCGGCGTGGTGTAG
AGCATTACGCTGCGATGGATTCCGGCATAGTTAAAGAAATCATGGAAGTAAGACTGCTTTTTCTTGCCGT
TTTCGTCGGTAATCACCATTCCCGGCGGGATAGTCTGCCAGTTCAGTTCGTTGTTCACACAAACGGTGAT
ACCTGCACATCAACAAATTTTGGTCATATATTAGAAAAGTTATAAATTAAAATATACACACTTATAAACT
ACAGAAAAGCAATTGCTATATACTACATTCTTTTATTTTGAAAAAAATATTTGAAATATTATATTACTAC
TAATTAATGATAATTATTATATATATATCAAAGGTAGAAGCAGAAACTTACGTACACTTTTCCCGGCAAT
AACATACGGCGTGACATCGGCTTCAAATGGCGTATAGCCGCCCTGATGCTCCATCACTTCCTGATTATTG
ACCCACACTTTGCCGTAATGAGTGACCGCATCGAAACGCAGCACGATACGCTGGCCTGCCCAACCTTTCG
GTATAAAGACTTCGCGCTGATACCAGACGTTGCCCGCATAATTACGAATATCTGCATCGGCGAACTGATC
GTTAAAACTGCCTGGCACAGCAATTGCCCGGCTTTCTTGTAACGCGCTTTCCCACCAACGCTGACCAATT
CCACAGTTTTCGCGATCCAGACTGAATGCCCACAGGCCGTCGAGTTTTTTGATTTCACGGGTTGGGGTTT
CTACAGGACGTAACATAAGGGACTGACCTACCCGGGGATCCTCTAGAGTCGAGGTCCTCTCCAAATGAAA
TGAACTTCCTTATATAGAGGAAGGGTCTTGCGAAGGATAGTGGGATTGTGCGTCATCCCTTACGTCAGTG
GAGATATCACATCAATCCACTTGCTTTGAAGACGTGGTTGGAACGTCTTCTTTTTCCACGATGTTCCTCG
TGGGTGGGGGTCCATCTTTGGGACCACTGTCGGTAGAGGCATCTTGAACGATAGCCTTTCCTTTATCGCA
ATGATGGCATTTGTAGAAGCCATCTTCCTTTTCTACTGTCCTTTCGATGAAGTGACAGATAGCTGGGCAA
TGGAATCCGAGGAGGTTTCCCGATATTACCCTTTGTTGAAAAGTCTCAATAGCCCTCTGGTCTTCTGAGA
CTGTATCTTTGATATTCTTGGAGTAGACGAGAGTGTCGTGCTCCACCATGTTGACCTGCAGGCATGCAAG
CTTGCATGCCTGCAGGTCGACTCTAGAGGATCCCCGGGTACCGAGCTCGAATTCGTAATCATGTCATAGC
TGTTTCCTGTGTGAAATTGTTATCCGCTCACAATTCCACACAACATACGAGCCGGAAGCATAAAGTGTAA
AGCCTGGGGTGCCTAATGAGTGAGCTAACTCACATTAATTGCGTTGCGCTCACTGCCCGCTTTCCAGTCG
GGAAACCTGTCGTGCCAGCTGCATTAATGAATCGGCCAACGCGCGGGGAGAGGCGGTTTGCGTATTGGAG
CTTGAGCTTGGATCAGATTGTCGTTTCCCGCCTTCAGTTTAAACTATCAGTGTTTGACAGGATATATTGG
CGGGTAAACCTAAGAGAAAAGAGCGTTTATTAGAATAACGGATATTTAAAAGGGCGTGAAAAGGTTTATC
CGTTCGTCCATTTGTATGTGCATGCCAACCACAGGGTTCCCCTCGGGATCAA
