>Addgene plasmid #73933 | pZY102 | addgene partial sequence | sequence record 139929 | M13-F20 5'-TGTAAAACGACGGCCAGT-3'
CACCCCTATATTTCTATTGCACTCCCTTTTAACTGTTTTTTATTACAAAAATGCCCTGGAAAATGCACTC
CCTTTTTGTGTTTGTTTTTTTGTGAAACGATGTTGTCAGGTAATTTATTTGTCAGTCTACTATGGTGGCC
CATTATATTAATAGCAACTGTCGGTCCAATAGACGACGTCGATTTTCTGCATTTGTTTAACCACGTGGAT
TTTATGACATTTTATATTAGTTAATTTGTAAAACCTACCCAATTAAAGACCTCATATGTTCTAAAGACTA
ATACTTAATGATAACAATTTTCTTTTAGTGAAGAAAGGGATAATTAGTAAATATGGAACAAGGGCAGAAG
ATTTATTAAAGCCGCGTAAGAGACAACAAGTAGGTACGTGGAGTGTCTTAGGTGACTTACCCACATAACA
TAAAGTGACATTAACAAACATAGCTAATGCTCCTATTTGAATAGTGCATATCAGCATACCTTATTACATA
TAGATAGGAGCAAACTCTAGCTAGATTGTTGAGCAGATCTCGGTGACGGGCAGGACCGGACGGGGCGGTA
CCGGCAGGCTGAAGTCCAGCTGCCAGAAACCCACGTCATGCCAGTTCCCGTGCTTGAAGCCGGCCGCCCG
CAGCATGCCGCGGG
