>Addgene plasmid #73933 | pZY102 | addgene partial sequence | sequence record 140648 | RB-F1 5'-ggataaaccttttcacgccc-3'
ACCCGCCAATATATCCTGTCAAACACTGATAGTTTAAACTGAAGGCGGGAAACGACAATCTGATCCAAGC
TCAAGCTCCAATACGCAAACCGCCTCTCCCCGCGCGTTGGCCGATTCATTAATGCAGCTGGCACGACAGG
TTTCCCGACTGGAAAGCGGGCAGTGAGCGCAACGCAATTAATGTGAGTTAGCTCACTCATTAGGCACCCC
AGGCTTTACACTTTATGCTTCCGGCTCGTATGTTGTGTGGAATTGTGAGCGGATAACAATTTCACACAGG
AAACAGCTATGACATGATTACGAATTCGAGCTCGGTACCCGGGGATCCTCTAGAGTCGACCTGCAGGCAT
GCAAGCTTGCATGCCTGCAGGTCAACATGGTGGAGCACGACACTCTCGTCTACTCCAAGAATATCAAAGA
TACAGTCTCAGAAGACCAGAGGGCTATTGAGACTTTTCAACAAAGGGTAATATCGGGAAACCTCCTCGGA
TTCCATTGCCCAGCTATCTGTCACTTCATCGAAAGGACAGTAGAAAAGGAAGATGGCTTCTACAAATGCC
ATCATTGCGATAAAGGAAAGGCTATCGTTCAAGATGCCTCTACCGACAGTGGTCCCAAAGATGGACCCCC
ACCCACGAGGAACATCGTGGAAAAAGAAGACGTTCCAACCACGTCTTCAAAGCAAGTGGATTGATGTGAT
ATCTCCACTGACGTAAGGGATGACGCACAATCCCACTATCCTTCGCAAGACCCTTCCTCTATATAAGGAA
GTTCATTTCATTTGGAGAGGACCTCGACTCTAGAGGATCC
